>Addgene plasmid #207143 | TPC1-G-GECO1.2 | addgene full sequence | sequence record 413481 | Addgene NGS Result
TAGTTATTAATAGTAATCAATTACGGGGTCATTAGTTCATAGCCCATATATGGAGTTCCGCGTTACATAA
CTTACGGTAAATGGCCCGCCTGGCTGACCGCCCAACGACCCCCGCCCATTGACGTCAATAATGACGTATG
TTCCCATAGTAACGCCAATAGGGACTTTCCATTGACGTCAATGGGTGGAGTATTTACGGTAAACTGCCCA
CTTGGCAGTACATCAAGTGTATCATATGCCAAGTACGCCCCCTATTGACGTCAATGACGGTAAATGGCCC
GCCTGGCATTATGCCCAGTACATGACCTTATGGGACTTTCCTACTTGGCAGTACATCTACGTATTAGTCA
TCGCTATTACCATGGTGATGCGGTTTTGGCAGTACATCAATGGGCGTGGATAGCGGTTTGACTCACGGGG
ATTTCCAAGTCTCCACCCCATTGACGTCAATGGGAGTTTGTTTTGGCACCAAAATCAACGGGACTTTCCA
AAATGTCGTAACAACTCCGCCCCATTGACGCAAATGGGCGGTAGGCGTGTACGGTGGGAGGTCTATATAA
GCAGAGCTGGTTTAGTGAACCGTCAGATCCGCTAGCGCTACCGGACTCAGATCTCGAGCTCAAGCTTACC
ATGGCTGTGAGTTTGGATGACGACGTGCCGCTCATCCTGACCTTGGATGAGGGTGGCAGTGCCCCACTGG
CTCCCTCCAACGGCCTGGGCCAAGAAGAGCTACCTAGCAAAAATGGCGGCAGCTATGCCATCCACGACTC
CCAGGCCCCCAGTCTCAGCTCTGGGGGTGAGAGTTCCCCCTCCAGCCCCGCACACAACTGGGAGATGAAT
TACCAAGAGGCAGCAATCTACCTCCAGGAAGGCGAGAACAACGACAAGTTCTTCACCCACCCCAAGGATG
CCAAGGCGCTGGCGGCCTACCTCTTTGCACACAATCACCTCTTCTACCTGATGGAGCTGGCCACGGCCCT
GCTGCTGCTGCTGCTCTCCCTGTGCGAGGCCCCCGCCGTCCCCGCACTCCGGCTTGGCATCTATGTCCAC
GCCACCCTGGAGCTGTTTGCCCTGATGGTGGTAGTGTTTGAACTCTGCATGAAGTTACGCTGGCTGGGCC
TCCACACCTTCATCCGGCACAAGCGGACCATGGTCAAGACCTCGGTGCTGGTGGTGCAGTTTGTCGAGGC
CATCGTGGTGTTGGTACGGCAGATGTCCCATGTGCGGGTGACCCGAGCACTGCGCTGCATTTTCCTGGTG
GACTGTCGGTATTGCGGTGGCGTCCGGCGCAACCTGCGGCAGATCTTCCAGTCCCTGCCGCCCTTCATGG
ACATCCTCCTGCTGCTGCTGTTCTTCATGATCATCTTTGCCATCCTCGGTTTCTACTTGTTCTCCCCTAA
CCCTTCAGACCCCTACTTCAGCACCCTGGAGAACAGCATCGTCAGTCTGTTTGTCCTTCTGACCACAGCC
AATTTCCCAGATGTGATGATGCCCTCCTACTCCCGGAACCCCTGGTCCTGCGTCTTCTTCATCGTGTACC
TCTCCATCGAGCTGTATTTCATCATGAACCTGCTTCTGGCTGTGGTGTTCGACACCTTCAATGACATTGA
GAAACGCAAGTTCAAGTCTTTGCTACTGCACAAGCGAACCGCTATCCAGCATGCCTACCGCCTGCTCATC
AGCCAGAGGAGGCCTGCCGGCATCTCCTACAGGCAGTTTGAAGGCCTCATGCGCTTCTACAAGCCCCGGA
TGAGTGCCAGGGAGCGCTATCTTACCTTCAAGGCCCTGAATCAGAACAACACACCCCTGCTCAGCCTAAA
GGACTTTTACGATATCTACGAAGTTGCTGCTTTGAAGTGGAAGGCCAAGAAAAACAGAGAGCACTGGTTT
GATGAGCTTCCCAGGACGGCGCTCCTCATCTTCAAAGGTATTAATATCCTTGTGAAGTCCAAGGCCTTCC
AGTATTTCATGTACTTGGTGGTGGCAGTCAACGGGGTCTGGATCCTCGTGGAGACATTTATGCTGAAAGG
TGGGAACTTCTTCTCCAAGCACGTGCCCTGGAGTTACCTCGTCTTTCTAACTATCTATGGGGTGGAGCTG
TTCCTGAAGGTTGCCGGCCTGGGCCCTGTGGAGTACTTGTCTTCCGGATGGAACTTGTTTGACTTCTCCG
TGACAGTGTTCGCCTTCCTGGGACTGCTGGCGCTGGCCCTCAACATGGAGCCCTTCTATTTCATCGTGGT
CCTGCGCCCCCTCCAGCTGCTGAGGTTGTTTAAGTTGAAGGAGCGCTACCGCAACGTGCTGGACACCATG
TTCGAGCTGCTGCCCCGGATGGCCAGCCTGGGCCTCACCCTGCTCATCTTTTACTACTCCTTCGCCATCG
TGGGCATGGAGTTCTTCTGCGGGATCGTCTTCCCCAACTGCTGCAACACGAGTACAGTGGCAGATGCCTA
CCGCTGGCGCAACCACACCGTGGGCAACAGGACCGTGGTGGAGGAAGGCTACTATTATCTCAATAATTTT
GACAACATCCTCAACAGCTTTGTGACCCTGTTTGAGCTCACAGTTGTCAACAACTGGTACATCATCATGG
AAGGCGTCACCTCTCAGACCTCCCACTGGAGCCGCCTCTACTTCATGACCTTTTACATTGTGACCATGGT
GGTGATGACGATCATTGTCGCCTTTATCCTCGAGGCCTTCGTCTTCCGAATGAACTACAGCCGCAAGAAC
CAGGACTCGGAAGTTGATGGTGGCATCACCCTTGAGAAGGAAATCTCCAAAGAAGAGCTGGTTGCCGTCC
TGGAGCTCTACCGGGAGGCACGGGGGGCCTCCTCGGATGTCACCAGGCTGCTGGAGACCCTCTCCCAGAT
GGAGAGATACCAGCAACATTCCATGGTGTTTCTGGGACGGCGATCAAGGACCAAGAGCGACCTGAGCCTG
AAGATGTACCAGGAGGAGATCCAGGAGTGGTATGAGGAGCATGCCAGGGAGCAAGAGCAGCAGCGACAAC
TCAGCAGCAGTGCAGCCCCCGCCGCCCAGCAGCCCCCAGGCAGCCGCCAGCGCTCCCAGACCGTTACCCA
GTCGACGGTACCGCGGGCCCGGGATCCACCGGTCATGGTCGACTCATCACGTCGTAAGTGGAATAAGACA
GGTCACGCAGTCAGAGCTATAGGTCGGCTGAGCTCACTCGAGAACGTCTATATCAAGGCCGACGAGCAGA
AGAACGGCATCAAGGCGTACTTCAAGATCCGCCACAACATCGAGGGCGGCGGCGTGCAGCTCGCCTACCA
CTACCAGCAGAACACCCCCATCGGCGACGGCCCCGTGCTGCTGCCCGACAACCACTACCTGAGCGTGCAG
TCCATGCTTTCGAAAGACCCCAACGAGAAGCGCGATCACATGGTCCTGCTGGAGTTCGTGACCGCCGCCG
GGATCACTCTCGGCATGGACGAGCTGTACAAGGGCGGTACCGGAGGGAGCGAATCCATGGTGAGCAAGGG
CGAGGAGCTGTTCACCGGGGTGGTGCCCATCCAGGTCGAGCTGGACGGCGACGTAAACGGCCACAAGTTC
AGCGTGTCCGGCGAGGGTGAGGGCGATGCCACCTACGGCAAGCTGACCCTGAAGTTCATCTGCACCACCG
GCAAGCTGCCCGTGCCCTGGCCCACCCTCGTGACCACCCTGACCTACGGCGTGCAGTGCTTCAGCCGCTA
CCCCGACCACATGAAGCAGCACGACTTCTTCAAGTCCGCCATGCCCGAAGGCTACATCCAGGAGCGCACC
ATCTTCTTCAAGGGCGACGGCAACTACAAGACCCGCGCCGAGGTGAAGTTCGAGGGCGACACCCTGGTGA
ACCGCATCGAGCTGAAGGGCATCGACTTCAAGGAGGACGGCAACATCCTGGGGCACAAGCTGGAGTACAA
CACGCGTGACCAACTGACTGAAGAGCAGATCGCAGAATTTAAAGAGGCTTTCTCCCTATTTGACAAGGAC
GGGGATGGGACGATAACAACCAAGGAGCTGGGGACGGTGATGCGGTCTCTGGGGCAGAACCCCACAGAAG
CAGAGCTGCAGGACATGATCAATGAAGTAGATGCCGACGGTGACGGCACAATCGACTTCCCTGAGTTCCT
GACAATGATGGCAAGAAAAATGAAAGACACAGACAGTGAAGAAGAAATTAGAGAAGCGTTCCGTGTGTTT
GATAAGGACGGCAATGGCTACATCGGCGCAGCAGAGCTTCGCCACGTGATGACAAACCTTGGAGAGAAGT
TAACAGATGAAGAGGTTGATGAAATGATCAGGGTAGCAGACATCGATGGGGATGGTCAGGTAAACTACGA
AGAGTTTGTACAAATGATGACAGCGAAGTAAGCGGCCGCGACTCTAGATCATAATCAGCCATACCACATT
TGTAGAGGTTTTACTTGCTTTAAAAAACCTCCCACACCTCCCCCTGAACCTGAAACATAAAATGAATGCA
ATTGTTGTTGTTAACTTGTTTATTGCAGCTTATAATGGTTACAAATAAAGCAATAGCATCACAAATTTCA
CAAATAAAGCATTTTTTTCACTGCATTCTAGTTGTGGTTTGTCCAAACTCATCAATGTATCTTAAGGCGT
AAATTGTAAGCGTTAATATTTTGTTAAAATTCGCGTTAAATTTTTGTTAAATCAGCTCATTTTTTAACCA
ATAGGCCGAAATCGGCAAAATCCCTTATAAATCAAAAGAATAGACCGAGATAGGGT
[37 nt withheld, positions 4747-4783]
AAAGAACGTGGACTCCAACGTCAAAGG
[49 nt withheld, positions 4811-4859]
T
[91 nt withheld, positions 4861-4951]
G
[124 nt withheld, positions 4953-5076]
CAGGTGGCACTTTTCGGGGAAATGTGCGCGGAACCCCTATTTGTTTATTTTTCTAAATACATTCAAATAT
GTATCCGCTCATGAGACAATAACCCTGATAAATGCTTCAATAATATTGAAAAAGGAAGAGTCCTGAGGCG
GAAAGAACCAGCTGTGGAATGTGTGTCAGTTAGGGTGTGGAAAGTCCCCAGGCTCCCCAGCAGGCAGAAG
TATGCAAAGCATGCATCTCAATTAGTCAGCAACCAGGTGTGGAAAGTCCCCAGGCTCCCCAGCAGGCAGA
AGTATGCAAAGCATGCATCTCAATTAGTCAGCAACCATAGTCCCGCCCCTAACTCCGCCCATCCCGCCCC
TAACTCCGCCCAGTTCCGCCCATTCTCCGCCCCATGGCTGACTAATTTTTTTTATTTATGCAGAGGCCGA
GGCCGCCTCGGCCTCTGAGCTATTCCAGAAGTAGTGAGGAGGCTTTTTTGGAGGCCTAGGCTTTTGCAAA
GATCGATCAAGAGACAGGATGAGGATCGTTTCGCATGATTGAACAAGATGGATTGCACGCAGGTTCTCCG
GCCGCTTGGGTGGAGAGGCTATTCGGCTATGACTGGGCACAACAGACAATCGGCTGCTCTGATGCCGCCG
TGTTCCGGCTGTCAGCGCAGGGGCGCCCGGTTCTTTTTGTCAAGACCGACCTGTCCGGTGCCCTGAATGA
ACTGCAAGACGAGGCAGCGCGGCTATCGTGGCTGGCCACGACGGGCGTTCCTTGCGCAGCTGTGCTCGAC
GTTGTCACTGAAGCGGGAAGGGACTGGCTGCTATTGGGCGAAGTGCCGGGGCAGGATCTCCTGTCATCTC
ACCTTGCTCCTGCCGAGAAAGTATCCATCATGGCTGATGCAATGCGGCGGCTGCATACGCTTGATCCGGC
TACCTGCCCATTCGACCACCAAGCGAAACATCGCATCGAGCGAGCACGTACTCGGATGGAAGCCGGTCTT
GTCGATCAGGATGATCTGGACGAAGAGCATCAGGGGCTCGCGCCAGCCGAACTGTTCGCCAGGCTCAAGG
CGAGCATGCCCGACGGCGAGGATCTCGTCGTGACCCATGGCGATGCCTGCTTGCCGAATATCATGGTGGA
AAATGGCCGCTTTTCTGGATTCATCGACTGTGGCCGGCTGGGTGTGGCGGACCGCTATCAGGACATAGCG
TTGGCTACCCGTGATATTGCTGAAGAGCTTGGCGGCGAATGGGCTGACCGCTTCCTCGTGCTTTACGGTA
TCGCCGCTCCCGATTCGCAGCGCATCGCCTTCTATCGCCTTCTTGACGAGTTCTTCTGAGCGGGACTCTG
GGGTTCGAAATGACCGACCAAGCGACGCCCAACCTGCCATCACGAGATTTCGATTCCACCGCCGCCTTCT
ATGAAAGGTTGGGCTTCGGAATCGTTTTCCGGGACGCCGGCTGGATGATCCTCCAGCGCGGGGATCTCAT
GCTGGAGTTCTTCGCCCACCCTAGGGGGAGGCTAACTGAAACACGGAAGGAGACAATACCGGAAGGAACC
CGCGCTATGACGGCAATAAAAAGACAGAATAAAACGCACGGTGTTGGGTCGTTTGTTCATAAACGCGGGG
TTCGGTCCCAGGGCTGGCACTCTGTCGATACCCCACCGAGACCCCATTGGGGCCAATACGCCCGCGTTTC
TTCCTTTTCCCCACCCCACCCCCCAAGTTCGGGTGAAGGCCCAGGGCTCGCAGCCAACGTCGGGGCGGCA
GGCCCTGCCATAGCCTCAGGTTACTCATATATACTTTAGATTGATTTAAAACTTCATTTTTAATTTAAAA
GGATCTAGGTGAAGATCCTTTTTGATAATCTCATGACCAAAATCCCTTAACGTGAGTTTTCGTTCCACTG
AGCGTCAGACCCCGTAGAAAAGATCAAAGGATCTTCTTGAGATCCTTTTTTTCTGCGCGTAATCTGCTGC
TTGCAAACAAAAAAACCACCGCTACCAGCGGTGGTTTGTTTGCCGGATCAAGAGCTACCAACTCTTTTTC
CGAAGGTAACTGGCTTCAGCAGAGCGCAGATACCAAATACTGTTCTTCTAGTGTAGCCGTAGTTAGGCCA
CCACTTCAAGAACTCTGTAGCACCGCCTACATACCTCGCTCTGCTAATCCTGTTACCAGTGGCTGCTGCC
AGTGGCGATAAGTCGTGTCTTACCGGGTTGGACTCAAGACGATAGTTACCGGATAAGGCGCAGCGGTCGG
GCTGAACGGGGGGTTCGTGCACACAGCCCAGCTTGGAGCGAACGACCTACACCGAACTGAGATACCTACA
GCGTGAGCTATGAGAAAGCGCCACGCTTCCCGAAGGGAGAAAGGCGGACAGGTATCCGGTAAGCGGCAGG
GTCGGAACAGGAGAGCGCACGAGGGAGCTTCCAGGGGGAAACGCCTGGTATCTTTATAGTCCTGTCGGGT
TTCGCCACCTCTGACTTGAGCGTCGATTTTTGTGATGCTCGTCAGGGGGGCGGAGCCTATGGAAAAACGC
CAGCAACGCGGCCTTTTTACGGTTCCTGGCCTTTTGCTGGCCTTTTGCTCACATGTTCTTTCCTGCGTTA
TCCCCTGATTCTGTGGATAACCGTATTACCGCCATGCAT
Features (pLannotate 1.2.2; 16 found; start..end, strand, type, name):
     61..364     +  enhancer       CMV enhancer: human cytomegalovirus immediate early enhancer
    365..568     +  promoter       CMV promoter: human cytomegalovirus (CMV) immediate early promoter
    591..627     +  misc_feature   MCS (fragment): multiple cloning site
    631..3078    +  CDS            TPCN1: TPC1_HUMAN - Also known as KIAA1169, TPC1. Experimental evidence at protein level: Swiss-Prot protein existence level 1. Nicotinic acid adenine dinucleotide phosphate (NAADP) receptor that may function as one of the major voltage-gated Ca(2+) channels (VDCC) across the lysosomal and endosomal membrane. From Homo sapiens (Human).
   3079..3107    +  misc_feature   MCS (fragment): multiple cloning site
   3114..4369    +  CDS            GCaMP6f (fragment): improved fluorescent protein-based calcium sensor (Chen et al., 2013)
   4387..4470    +  CDS            large T antigen (fragment): large T antigen from SV40 (simian virus 40)
   4493..4614    +  polyA_signal   SV40 poly(A) signal: SV40 polyadenylation signal
   4648..5076    -  rep_origin     f1 ori (sequence partly withheld): f1 bacteriophage origin of replication; arrow indicates direction of (+) strand synthesis
   5103..5207    +  promoter       AmpR promoter: bla
   5209..5566    +  promoter       SV40 promoter: SV40 enhancer and early promoter
   5601..6395    +  CDS            NeoR/KanR: aminoglycoside phosphotransferase from Tn5; aph(3')-II (or nptII); confers resistance to neomycin, kanamycin, and G418 (Geneticin®)
   6416..6568    +  CDS            ble (fragment): BLE_KLEPN - Experimental evidence at protein level: Swiss-Prot protein existence level 1. Binding protein with a strong affinity to the bleomycin family of antibiotics. Binds to CL990; an antimitotic-antibiotic compound. From Klebsiella pneumoniae.
   6627..6674    +  polyA_signal   HSV TK poly(A) signal: herpes simplex virus thymidine kinase polyadenylation signal (Cole and Stacy, 1985)
   6765..6781    -  polyA_signal   bGH poly(A) signal (fragment): bovine growth hormone polyadenylation signal
   7003..7591    +  rep_origin     ori: high-copy-number ColE1/pMB1/pBR322/pUC origin of replication
