[The description below was written by a language model from this plasmid's Addgene catalogue record and pLannotate feature annotations shown in this document.]
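Description:
TPC1-G-GECO1.2 is a 7.7 kb mammalian expression plasmid built on the Clontech pDendra2-N backbone. It encodes human two-pore channel 1 (TPCN1/TPC1) fused at its C terminus to the green genetically encoded calcium indicator G-GECO1.2. The 2,448 bp TPCN1 coding sequence sits between retained HindIII and NotI sites, immediately downstream of the human cytomegalovirus immediate-early enhancer and promoter. A short stretch of residual polylinker joins it to the sensor, and transcription terminates at an SV40 polyadenylation signal. The automated annotation labels the sensor region as a GCaMP6f fragment. This most likely reflects the shared architecture of the two sensor families (circularly permuted GFP with calmodulin and M13 peptide), and the catalogue entry identifies it as G-GECO1.2.

The plasmid is propagated in E. coli through a high-copy ColE1/pUC-type origin and also carries an f1 origin. A single Tn5 aminoglycoside phosphotransferase (NeoR/KanR) gene provides selection in both hosts. A bacterial promoter drives it for kanamycin resistance, and the SV40 enhancer/early promoter with an HSV TK polyadenylation signal drives it for G418 selection in mammalian cells. The small ble, large T antigen and bGH fragments in the feature table appear to be backbone remnants rather than functional elements.

TPC1 is an NAADP-regulated, calcium-permeable channel of endosomal and lysosomal membranes. Tethering the indicator to it places the reporter at the channel, so the fusion can report local calcium signals around these organelles rather than bulk cytosolic changes. The associated study concerned endo-lysosomal calcium nanodomains in phagocytosis.
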