Addgene plasmid #207143: TPC1-G-GECO1.2
Purpose: Fusion of Ca2+ reporter and endosomal Ca2+-permeable channel
Depositing lab: Antony Galione. Depositing organization: University of Oxford. Publication: NAADP-regulated two-pore channels drive phagocytosis through endo-lysosomal Ca(2+) nanodomains, calcineurin and dynamin. Davis LC, Morgan AJ, Galione A. EMBO J. 2020 Jul 15;39(14):e104058. doi: 10.15252/embj.2019104058. Epub 2020 Jun 8. PubMed 32510172.
Backbone
  Vector backbone: pDendra2-N
  Backbone manufacturer: Clontech
  Backbone size w/o insert (bp): 4000
  Total vector size (bp): 7705
  Vector type: Mammalian Expression
Growth in bacteria
  Bacterial resistance: Kanamycin, 50 μg/mL
  Growth temperature: 37°C
  Growth strain: DH5alpha
  Copy number: High Copy
Gene/Insert
  Gene/Insert name: TPCN1 (alt name: TPC1, two-pore channel 1)
  Species: H. sapiens (human)
  Insert size (bp): 2448
  GenBank ID: BC136796
  Entrez Gene: TPCN1 (a.k.a. TPC1)
  Promoter: CMV
  Tag / fusion protein: G-GECO1.2 (C terminal on insert)
  Cloning method: Restriction Enzyme; 5′ cloning site HindIII (not destroyed); 3′ cloning site NotI (not destroyed)
  Sequencing primers: 5′ CAACGGGACTTTCCAAAATG; 3′ GAAATTTGTGATGCTATTGC
Terms and licenses: Academic/Nonprofit Terms; Industry Terms: Not Available to Industry
How to cite: TPC1-G-GECO1.2 was a gift from Antony Galione (Addgene plasmid # 207143 ; http://n2t.net/addgene:207143 ; RRID:Addgene_207143)
